Addgene plasmid #87449: CFP-PCRD-FRB
Purpose: rapamycin-mediated heterodimerization between PCRD and DCRD from C-terminal of L-type Ca2+ channels
Depositing lab: Xiaodong Liu. Depositing organization: Tsinghua University. Publication: Cooperative and acute inhibitionby multiple C-terminal motifs of L-type Ca2+ channels. Liu N, Yang Y, Ge L, Liu M, Colecraft HM, Liu X. Elife. 2017 Jan 6;6. pii: e21989. doi: 10.7554/eLife.21989. PubMed 28059704.
Backbone
  Vector backbone: pcDNA4
  Backbone size w/o insert (bp): 5209
  Vector type: Mammalian Expression
Growth in bacteria
  Bacterial resistance: Ampicillin, 100 μg/mL
  Growth temperature: 37°C
  Growth strain: DH5alpha
  Copy number: High Copy
Gene/Insert
  Gene/Insert name: PCRD (proximal C-terminal regulatory domain)
  Species: H. sapiens (human)
  Insert size (bp): 384
  Entrez Gene: CACNA1F (a.k.a. AIED, COD3, COD4, CORDX, CORDX3, CSNB2, CSNB2A, CSNBX2, Cav1.4, Cav1.4alpha1, JM8, JMC8, OA2)
  Promoter: CMV
  Tag / fusion protein: FRB (C terminal on insert); 6xHis-T7 (N terminal on insert); CFP (N terminal on insert)
  Cloning method: Restriction Enzyme; 5′ cloning site Kpn I (not destroyed); 3′ cloning site Xho I (not destroyed)
  Sequencing primers: 5′ CMV-F
Terms and licenses: Academic/Nonprofit Terms; Industry Terms: Not Available to Industry
Depositor comments: FRB (279 bp)
How to cite: CFP-PCRD-FRB was a gift from Xiaodong Liu (Addgene plasmid # 87449 ; http://n2t.net/addgene:87449 ; RRID:Addgene_87449)
