[The description below was written by a language model from this plasmid's Addgene catalogue record and pLannotate feature annotations shown in this document.]
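Description:
CFP-PCRD-FRB is a mammalian expression plasmid built on the pcDNA4 backbone, about 6.6 kb in the sequenced record. It is propagated in E. coli through a high-copy ColE1/pUC-type origin with ampicillin selection (AmpR). An f1 origin is also present. A second marker cassette places the Sh ble gene (BleoR), which confers Zeocin/bleomycin resistance, under both the SV40 early promoter and the bacterial EM7 promoter, followed by an SV40 polyadenylation signal. This cassette could in principle be used to select transfected mammalian cells.

The payload is a single fusion open reading frame driven by the CMV immediate-early enhancer/promoter and terminated by the bovine growth hormone poly(A) signal. A T7 promoter and the QBI SP163 translational enhancer lie upstream of the coding region. The fusion begins with the backbone's leader of 6xHis, T7 gene 10 and Xpress epitope tags. This is followed by CFP, then a 384 bp fragment of human CACNA1F (Cav1.4) encoding the proximal C-terminal regulatory domain (PCRD), cloned between KpnI and XhoI. The C-terminal element is a 279 bp FRB domain. The automated annotation matches this domain to the T2098L FRB variant, although the catalogue entry simply calls it FRB.

The stated purpose is rapamycin-mediated heterodimerization between the PCRD and the distal regulatory domain (DCRD) of L-type calcium channel C-termini. FRB binds FKBP in the presence of rapamycin, so this construct would presumably be paired with an FKBP-tagged DCRD partner, which is not described in this record. Adding the drug would then bring the two motifs together acutely. The CFP moiety allows expression to be visualised.
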