Features (pLannotate 1.2.2; 27 found; start..end, strand, type, name):
      1..380     +  enhancer       CMV enhancer: human cytomegalovirus immediate early enhancer
    381..584     +  promoter       CMV promoter: human cytomegalovirus (CMV) immediate early promoter
    580..613     +  LTR            5' LTR (truncated) (fragment): truncated 5' long terminal repeat (LTR) from HIV-1
    629..647     +  promoter       T7 promoter: promoter for bacteriophage T7 RNA polymerase
    683..845     +  misc_feature   QBI SP163: strong translational enhancer derived from the 5' UTR of the mouse VEGF gene
    858..878     +  CDS            capTEV™ (fragment): composite tag for in vivo biotinylation, TEV protease cleavage, and 6xHis tagging
    879..911     +  CDS            T7 tag (gene 10 leader): leader peptide from bacteriophage T7 gene 10 promotes efficient translation in E. coli
    915..938     +  CDS            Xpress™ tag: Xpress™ epitope tag, including an enterokinase recognition and cleavage site
    945..1661    +  CDS            CFP: cyan variant of GFP mammalian codon-optimized
   1671..2054    +  CDS            CACNA1F (fragment): CAC1F_HUMAN - Also known as CACNAF1. Experimental evidence at protein level: Swiss-Prot protein existence level 1. [Isoform 6]: Voltage-dependent L-type calcium channel activates at more hyperpolarized voltages and exibits a robust calcium- dependent inactivation (CDI), due to incoming calcium ions, during depolarizations. From Homo sapiens (Human).
   2061..2339    +  CDS            FRB*: T2098L mutant of FKBP-rapamycin binding domain of human FRAP binds synthetic ligands such as AP21967
   2386..2610    +  polyA_signal   bGH poly(A) signal: bovine growth hormone polyadenylation signal
   2614..2635    +  promoter       SV40 promoter (fragment): SV40 enhancer and early promoter
   2656..3084    +  rep_origin     f1 ori (sequence partly withheld): f1 bacteriophage origin of replication; arrow indicates direction of (+) strand synthesis
   3098..3427    +  promoter       SV40 promoter: SV40 enhancer and early promoter
   3475..3522    +  promoter       EM7 promoter: synthetic bacterial promoter&nbsp
   3541..3915    +  CDS            BleoR: antibiotic-binding protein; Sh ble from Streptoalloteichus hindustanus; confers resistance to bleomycin, phleomycin, and Zeocin™
   3925..4050    +  CDS            ble (fragment): BLE_KLEPN - Experimental evidence at protein level: Swiss-Prot protein existence level 1. Binding protein with a strong affinity to the bleomycin family of antibiotics. Binds to CL990; an antimitotic-antibiotic compound. From Klebsiella pneumoniae.
   4045..4166    +  polyA_signal   SV40 poly(A) signal: SV40 polyadenylation signal
   4239..4255    -  protein_bind   lac operator: The lac repressor binds to the lac operator to inhibit transcription in E. coli. This inhibition can be relieved by adding lactose or isopropyl-β-D-thiogalactopyranoside (IPTG). lac repressor encoded by lacI
   4263..4293    -  promoter       lac promoter: promoter for the E. coli lac operon
   4308..4329    -  protein_bind   CAP binding site: CAP binding activates transcription in the presence of cAMP. E. coli catabolite activator protein
   4342..4434    -  CDS            lacI (fragment): lac repressor; lacI; The lac repressor binds to the lac operator to inhibit transcription in E. coli. This inhibition can be relieved by adding lactose or isopropyl-β-D-thiogalactopyranoside (IPTG).
   4617..5205    -  rep_origin     ori: high-copy-number ColE1/pMB1/pBR322/pUC origin of replication
   5376..6236    -  CDS            AmpR: β-lactamase; bla; confers resistance to ampicillin, carbenicillin, and related antibiotics
   6237..6341    -  promoter       AmpR promoter: bla
   6400..6452    -  misc_feature   bom (fragment): basis of mobility region from pBR322
>Addgene plasmid #87449 | CFP-PCRD-FRB | addgene full sequence | sequence record 174912 | Addgene NGS Result
GACATTGATTATTGACTAGTTATTAATAGTAATCAATTACGGGGTCATTAGTTCATAGCCCATATATGGA
GTTCCGCGTTACATAACTTACGGTAAATGGCCCGCCTGGCTGACCGCCCAACGACCCCCGCCCATTGACG
TCAATAATGACGTATGTTCCCATAGTAACGCCAATAGGGACTTTCCATTGACGTCAATGGGTGGAGTATT
TACGGTAAACTGCCCACTTGGCAGTACATCAAGTGTATCATATGCCAAGTACGCCCCCTATTGACGTCAA
TGACGGTAAATGGCCCGCCTGGCATTATGCCCAGTACATGACCTTATGGGACTTTCCTACTTGGCAGTAC
ATCTACGTATTAGTCATCGCTATTACCATGGTGATGCGGTTTTGGCAGTACATCAATGGGCGTGGATAGC
GGTTTGACTCACGGGGATTTCCAAGTCTCCACCCCATTGACGTCAATGGGAGTTTGTTTTGGCACCAAAA
TCAACGGGACTTTCCAAAATGTCGTAACAACTCCGCCCCATTGACGCAAATGGGCGGTAGGCGTGTACGG
TGGGAGGTCTATATAAGCAGAGCTCTCTGGCTAACTAGAGAACCCACTGCTTACTGGCTTATCGAAATTA
ATACGACTCACTATAGGGAGACCCAAGCTGGCTAGCGTTTAAACTTAAGCTTAGCGCAGAGGCTTGGGGC
AGCCGAGCGGCAGCCAGGCCCCGGCCCGGGCCTCGGTTCCAGAAGGGAGAGGAGCCCGCCAAGGCGCGCA
AGAGAGCGGGCTGCCTCGCAGTCCGAGCCGGAGAGGGAGCGCGAGCCGCGCCGGCCCCGGACGGCCTCCG
AAACCATGGGGGGTTCTCATCATCATCATCATCATGGTATGGCTAGCATGACTGGTGGACAGCAAATGGG
TCGGGATCTGTACGACGATGACGATAAGGTACCAATGGTGAGCAAGGGCGAGGAGCTGTTCACCGGGGTG
GTGCCCATCCTGGTCGAGCTGGACGGCGACGTAAACGGCCACAGGTTCAGCGTGTCCGGCGAGGGCGAGG
GCGATGCCACCTACGGCAAGCTGACCCTGAAGTTCATCTGCACCACCGGCAAGCTGCCCGTGCCCTGGCC
CACCCTCGTGACCACCCTGACCTGGGGCGTGCAGTGCTTCAGCCGCTACCCCGACCACATGAAGCAGCAC
GACTTCTTCAAGTCCGCCATGCCCGAAGGCTACGTCCAGGAGCGTACCATCTTCTTCAAGGACGACGGCA
ACTACAAGACCCGCGCCGAGGTGAAGTTCGAGGGCGACACCCTGGTGAACCGCATCGAGCTGAAGGGCAT
CGACTTCAAGGAGGACGGCAACATCCTGGGGCACAAGCTGGAGTACAACTACATCAGCCACAACGTCTAT
ATCACCGCCGACAAGCAGAAGAACGGCATCAAGGCCCACTTCAAGATCCGCCACAACATCGAGGACGGCA
GCGTGCAGCTCGCCGACCACTACCAGCAGAACACCCCCATCGGCGACGGCCCCGTGCTGCTGCCCGACAA
CCACTACCTGAGCACCCAGTCCGCCCTGAGCAAAGACCCCAACGAGAAGCGCGATCACATGGTCCTGCTG
GAGTTCGTGACCGCCGCCGGGATCACTCTCGGCATGGACGAGCTGTACAAGGCGGCCGCTAACGACGCCG
CCCCTAGCACCTCTTCCGCCCTTCAGGCTGGTCTGCGGAGCCTGCAGGACTTGGGTCCTGAGATGCGGCA
GGCCCTCACCTGTGACACAGAGGAGGAGGAAGAAGAGGGGCAGGAGGGAGTGGAGGAGGAAGATGAAAAG
GACTTGGAAACTAACAAAGCCACGATGGTCTCCCAGCCCTCAGCTCGCCGGGGCTCCGGGATTTCTGTGT
CTCTGCCTGTCGGGGACAGACTTCCAGATTCACTCTCCTTTGGGCCCAGTGATGATGACAGGGGGACTCC
CACCTCCAGTCAGCCCAGTGTGCCCCAGGCTGGATCCAACACCCACAGGAGAGGCTCTGGGGCTCTCATT
TTCACCATCCCAGAAGAAGGAAATGAATTCATCCTCTGGCATGAGATGTGGCATGAAGGCCTGGAAGAGG
CATCTCGTTTGTACTTTGGGGAAAGGAACGTGAAAGGCATGTTTGAGGTGCTGGAGCCCTTGCATGCTAT
GATGGAACGGGGCCCCCAGACTCTGAAGGAAACATCCTTTAATCAGGCCTATGGTCGAGATTTAATGGAG
GCCCAAGAGTGGTGCAGGAAGTACATGAAATCAGGGAATGTCAAGGACCTCCTCCAAGCCTGGGACCTCT
ATTATCATGTGTTCCGACGAATCTCAAAGTGACTCGAGTCTAGAGGGCCCGTTTAAACCCGCTGATCAGC
CTCGACTGTGCCTTCTAGTTGCCAGCCATCTGTTGTTTGCCCCTCCCCCGTGCCTTCCTTGACCCTGGAA
GGTGCCACTCCCACTGTCCTTTCCTAATAAAATGAGGAAATTGCATCGCATTGTCTGAGTAGGTGTCATT
CTATTCTGGGGGGTGGGGTGGGGCAGGACAGCAAGGGGGAGGATTGGGAAGACAATAGCAGGCATGCTGG
GGATGCGGTGGGCTCTATGGCTTCTGAGGCGGAAAGAACCAGCTGGGGCTCTAGGGGGTATCCCC
[124 nt withheld, positions 2656-2779]
C
[91 nt withheld, positions 2781-2871]
A
[49 nt withheld, positions 2873-2921]
CCTTTGACGTTGGAGTCCACGTTCTTT
[37 nt withheld, positions 2949-2985]
ACCCTATCTCGGTCTATTCTTTTGATTTATAAGGGATTTTGCCGATTTCGGCCTATTGGTTAAAAAATGA
GCTGATTTAACAAAAATTTAACGCGAATTAATTCTGTGGAATGTGTGTCAGTTAGGGTGTGGAAAGTCCC
CAGGCTCCCCAGCAGGCAGAAGTATGCAAAGCATGCATCTCAATTAGTCAGCAACCAGGTGTGGAAAGTC
CCCAGGCTCCCCAGCAGGCAGAAGTATGCAAAGCATGCATCTCAATTAGTCAGCAACCATAGTCCCGCCC
CTAACTCCGCCCATCCCGCCCCTAACTCCGCCCAGTTCCGCCCATTCTCCGCCCCATGGCTGACTAATTT
TTTTTATTTATGCAGAGGCCGAGGCCGCCTCTGCCTCTGAGCTATTCCAGAAGTAGTGAGGAGGCTTTTT
TGGAGGCCTAGGCTTTTGCAAAAAGCTCCCGGGAGCTTGTATATCCATTTTCGGATCTGATCAGCACGTG
TTGACAATTAATCATCGGCATAGTATATCGGCATAGTATAATACGACAAGGTGAGGAACTAAACCATGGC
CAAGTTGACCAGTGCCGTTCCGGTGCTCACCGCGCGCGACGTCGCCGGAGCGGTCGAGTTCTGGACCGAC
CGGCTCGGGTTCTCCCGGGACTTCGTGGAGGACGACTTCGCCGGTGTGGTCCGGGACGACGTGACCCTGT
TCATCAGCGCGGTCCAGGACCAGGTGGTGCCGGACAACACCCTGGCCTGGGTGTGGGTGCGCGGCCTGGA
CGAGCTGTACGCCGAGTGGTCGGAGGTCGTGTCCACGAACTTCCGGGACGCCTCCGGGCCGGCCATGACC
GAGATCGGCGAGCAGCCGTGGGGGCGGGAGTTCGCCCTGCGCGACCCGGCCGGCAACTGCGTGCACTTCG
TGGCCGAGGAGCAGGACTGACACGTGCTACGAGATTTCGATTCCACCGCCGCCTTCTATGAAAGGTTGGG
CTTCGGAATCGTTTTCCGGGACGCCGGCTGGATGATCCTCCAGCGCGGGGATCTCATGCTGGAGTTCTTC
GCCCACCCCAACTTGTTTATTGCAGCTTATAATGGTTACAAATAAAGCAATAGCATCACAAATTTCACAA
ATAAAGCATTTTTTTCACTGCATTCTAGTTGTGGTTTGTCCAAACTCATCAATGTATCTTATCATGTCTG
TATACCGTCGACCTCTAGCTAGAGCTTGGCGTAATCATGGTCATAGCTGTTTCCTGTGTGAAATTGTTAT
CCGCTCACAATTCCACACAACATACGAGCCGGAAGCATAAAGTGTAAAGCCTGGGGTGCCTAATGAGTGA
GCTAACTCACATTAATTGCGTTGCGCTCACTGCCCGCTTTCCAGTCGGGAAACCTGTCGTGCCAGCTGCA
TTAATGAATCGGCCAACGCGCGGGGAGAGGCGGTTTGCGTATTGGGCGCTCTTCCGCTTCCTCGCTCACT
GACTCGCTGCGCTCGGTCGTTCGGCTGCGGCGAGCGGTATCAGCTCACTCAAAGGCGGTAATACGGTTAT
CCACAGAATCAGGGGATAACGCAGGAAAGAACATGTGAGCAAAAGGCCAGCAAAAGGCCAGGAACCGTAA
AAAGGCCGCGTTGCTGGCGTTTTTCCATAGGCTCCGCCCCCCTGACGAGCATCACAAAAATCGACGCTCA
AGTCAGAGGTGGCGAAACCCGACAGGACTATAAAGATACCAGGCGTTTCCCCCTGGAAGCTCCCTCGTGC
GCTCTCCTGTTCCGACCCTGCCGCTTACCGGATACCTGTCCGCCTTTCTCCCTTCGGGAAGCGTGGCGCT
TTCTCATAGCTCACGCTGTAGGTATCTCAGTTCGGTGTAGGTCGTTCGCTCCAAGCTGGGCTGTGTGCAC
GAACCCCCCGTTCAGCCCGACCGCTGCGCCTTATCCGGTAACTATCGTCTTGAGTCCAACCCGGTAAGAC
ACGACTTATCGCCACTGGCAGCAGCCACTGGTAACAGGATTAGCAGAGCGAGGTATGTAGGCGGTGCTAC
AGAGTTCTTGAAGTGGTGGCCTAACTACGGCTACACTAGAAGAACAGTATTTGGTATCTGCGCTCTGCTG
AAGCCAGTTACCTTCGGAAAAAGAGTTGGTAGCTCTTGATCCGGCAAACAAACCACCGCTGGTAGCGGTG
GTTTTTTTGTTTGCAAGCAGCAGATTACGCGCAGAAAAAAAGGATCTCAAGAAGATCCTTTGATCTTTTC
TACGGGGTCTGACGCTCAGTGGAACGAAAACTCACGTTAAGGGATTTTGGTCATGAGATTATCAAAAAGG
ATCTTCACCTAGATCCTTTTAAATTAAAAATGAAGTTTTAAATCAATCTAAAGTATATATGAGTAAACTT
GGTCTGACAGTTACCAATGCTTAATCAGTGAGGCACCTATCTCAGCGATCTGTCTATTTCGTTCATCCAT
AGTTGCCTGACTCCCCGTCGTGTAGATAACTACGATACGGGAGGGCTTACCATCTGGCCCCAGTGCTGCA
ATGATACCGCGAGACCCACGCTCACCGGCTCCAGATTTATCAGCAATAAACCAGCCAGCCGGAAGGGCCG
AGCGCAGAAGTGGTCCTGCAACTTTATCCGCCTCCATCCAGTCTATTAATTGTTGCCGGGAAGCTAGAGT
AAGTAGTTCGCCAGTTAATAGTTTGCGCAACGTTGTTGCCATTGCTACAGGCATCGTGGTGTCACGCTCG
TCGTTTGGTATGGCTTCATTCAGCTCCGGTTCCCAACGATCAAGGCGAGTTACATGATCCCCCATGTTGT
GCAAAAAAGCGGTTAGCTCCTTCGGTCCTCCGATCGTTGTCAGAAGTAAGTTGGCCGCAGTGTTATCACT
CATGGTTATGGCAGCACTGCATAATTCTCTTACTGTCATGCCATCCGTAAGATGCTTTTCTGTGACTGGT
GAGTACTCAACCAAGTCATTCTGAGAATAGTGTATGCGGCGACCGAGTTGCTCTTGCCCGGCGTCAATAC
GGGATAATACCGCGCCACATAGCAGAACTTTAAAAGTGCTCATCATTGGAAAACGTTCTTCGGGGCGAAA
ACTCTCAAGGATCTTACCGCTGTTGAGATCCAGTTCGATGTAACCCACTCGTGCACCCAACTGATCTTCA
GCATCTTTTACTTTCACCAGCGTTTCTGGGTGAGCAAAAACAGGAAGGCAAAATGCCGCAAAAAAGGGAA
TAAGGGCGACACGGAAATGTTGAATACTCATACTCTTCCTTTTTCAATATTATTGAAGCATTTATCAGGG
TTATTGTCTCATGAGCGGATACATATTTGAATGTATTTAGAAAAATAAACAAATAGGGGTTCCGCGCACA
TTTCCCCGAAAAGTGCCACCTGACGTCGACGGATCGGGAGATCTCCCGATCCCCTATGGTGCACTCTCAG
TACAATCTGCTCTGATGCCGCATAGTTAAGCCAGTATCTGCTCCCTGCTTGTGTGTTGGAGGTCGCTGAG
TAGTGCGCGAGCAAAATTTAAGCTACAACAAGGCAAGGCTTGACCGACAATTGCATGAAGAATCTGCTTA
GGGTTAGGCGTTTTGCGCTGCTTCGCGATGTACGGGCCAGATATACGCGTT
